Addgene plasmid #49952: SL543
Purpose: Expresses a TALE-TET1CD (catalytic domain of TET1) fusion protein engineered to bind a site in the human RHOXF2/2B homeobox (RHOXF2) gene and demethylate CpGs adjacent to the binding site
Depositing lab: Keith Joung. Depositing organization: Massachusetts General Hospital. Publication: Targeted DNA demethylation and activation of endogenous genes using programmable TALE-TET1 fusion proteins. Maeder ML, Angstman JF, Richardson ME, Linder SJ, Cascio VM, Tsai SQ, Ho QH, Sander JD, Reyon D, Bernstein BE, Costello JF, Wilkinson MF, Joung JK. Nat Biotechnol. 2013 Oct 9. doi: 10.1038/nbt.2726. PubMed 24108092.
Backbone
  Vector backbone: pJFA345D4
  Backbone manufacturer: Joung lab (Addgene plasmid #49238)
  Vector type: TALEN
Growth in bacteria
  Bacterial resistance: Ampicillin, 100 μg/mL
  Growth temperature: 37°C
  Growth strain: XL1 Blue
  Copy number: Unknown
Gene/Insert
  Gene/Insert name: Tet1CD RH-9 (alt names: RH-9; RHOXF2 site #9)
  Species: H. sapiens (human)
  Entrez Gene: RHOXF2 (a.k.a. CT107, PEPP-2, PEPP2, THG1)
  Promoter: EF1a
  Cloning method: Restriction Enzyme; 5′ cloning site BsmBI (unknown if destroyed); 3′ cloning site BsmBI (unknown if destroyed)
  Sequencing primers: 5′ EF1a-F 5'-TCAAGCCTCAGACAGTGGTTC-3'; 3′ OJA199 5'-CACCATCACAGCAGTTGG-3'
Terms and licenses: Academic/Nonprofit Terms; Industry Terms: Not Available to Industry
Depositor comments: TALE target site is: TGTTGGAGTGGGGGCAGTAG. See Supplementary Figure 13 of associated publication for amino acid sequences of backbone and TALE repeat array.
How to cite: SL543 was a gift from Keith Joung (Addgene plasmid # 49952 ; http://n2t.net/addgene:49952 ; RRID:Addgene_49952)
