[The description below was written by a language model from this plasmid's Addgene catalogue record.]
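Description:
SL543 is an expression plasmid encoding a programmable TALE-TET1CD fusion protein, built on the pJFA345D4 backbone and catalogued under the TALEN vector type, although the effector here is a demethylase domain rather than a nuclease. It is propagated in E. coli under ampicillin selection. The record does not state the copy number or origin of replication, and no feature table is provided, so other backbone elements such as polyadenylation signals, epitope tags or nuclear localisation signals cannot be confirmed from the available information.

The insert, designated Tet1CD RH-9, consists of a custom TALE repeat array fused to the catalytic domain of TET1, the dioxygenase that oxidises 5-methylcytosine and thereby initiates DNA demethylation. The repeat array was placed into the backbone by restriction cloning at BsmBI sites, a type IIS enzyme commonly used for inserting assembled TALE repeats in frame with flanking TALE and effector sequences. The array is engineered to recognise site number 9 in the human RHOXF2/2B homeobox gene locus, so the TALE portion supplies sequence-specific DNA binding while the TET1 domain acts on CpGs adjacent to the bound site. Expression is driven by the EF1a promoter, a strong constitutive promoter suited to mammalian cells.

The construct is intended for targeted demethylation of CpGs near its binding site in RHOXF2. It belongs to a set of TALE-TET1 fusions developed for targeted demethylation and activation of endogenous genes, allowing the link between methylation at defined CpGs and gene expression to be tested.
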