>Addgene plasmid #49952 | SL543 | depositor partial sequence | sequence record 74478 | TALE sequence
ATGGTGGACTTGAGGACACTCGGTTATTCGCAACAGCAACAGGAGAAAATCAAGCCTAAGGTCAGGAGCA
CCGTCGCGCAACACCACGAGGCGCTTGTGGGGCATGGCTTCACTCATGCGCATATTGTCGCGCTTTCACA
GCACCCTGCGGCGCTTGGGACGGTGGCTGTCAAATACCAAGATATGATTGCGGCCCTGCCCGAAGCCACG
CACGAGGCAATTGTAGGGGTCGGTAAACAGTGGTCGGGAGCGCGAGCACTTGAGGCGCTGCTGACTGTGG
CGGGTGAGCTTAGGGGGCCTCCGCTCCAGCTCGACACCGGGCAGCTGCTGAAGATCGCGAAGAGAGGGGG
AGTAACAGCGGTAGAGGCAGTGCACGCCTGGCGCAATGCGCTCACCGGGGCCCCCTTGAACCTGACCCCA
GACCAGGTAGTCGCAATCGCGAACAATAATGGGGGAAAGCAAGCCCTGGAAACCGTGCAAAGGTTGTTGC
CGGTCCTTTGTCAAGACCACGGCCTTACACCGGAGCAAGTCGTGGCCATTGCAAGCAATGGGGGTGGCAA
ACAGGCTCTTGAGACGGTTCAGAGACTTCTCCCAGTTCTCTGTCAAGCCCACGGGCTGACTCCCGATCAA
GTTGTAGCGATTGCGTCCAACGGTGGAGGGAAACAAGCATTGGAGACTGTCCAACGGCTCCTTCCCGTGT
TGTGTCAAGCCCACGGTTTGACGCCTGCACAAGTGGTCGCCATCGCCAACAACAACGGCGGTAAGCAGGC
GCTGGAAACAGTACAGCGCCTGCTGCCTGTACTGTGCCAGGATCATGGACTGACCCCAGACCAGGTAGTC
GCAATCGCGAACAATAATGGGGGAAAGCAAGCCCTGGAAACCGTGCAAAGGTTGTTGCCGGTCCTTTGTC
AAGACCACGGCCTTACACCGGAGCAAGTCGTGGCCATTGCAAGCAACATCGGTGGCAAACAGGCTCTTGA
GACGGTTCAGAGACTTCTCCCAGTTCTCTGTCAAGCCCACGGGCTGACTCCCGATCAAGTTGTAGCGATT
GCGAATAACAATGGAGGGAAACAAGCATTGGAGACTGTCCAACGGCTCCTTCCCGTGTTGTGTCAAGCCC
ACGGTTTGACGCCTGCACAAGTGGTCGCCATCGCCTCGAATGGCGGCGGTAAGCAGGCGCTGGAAACAGT
ACAGCGCCTGCTGCCTGTACTGTGCCAGGATCATGGACTGACCCCAGACCAGGTAGTCGCAATCGCGAAC
AATAATGGGGGAAAGCAAGCCCTGGAAACCGTGCAAAGGTTGTTGCCGGTCCTTTGTCAAGACCACGGCC
TTACACCGGAGCAAGTCGTGGCCATTGCAAATAATAACGGTGGCAAACAGGCTCTTGAGACGGTTCAGAG
ACTTCTCCCAGTTCTCTGTCAAGCCCACGGGCTGACTCCCGATCAAGTTGTAGCGATTGCGAATAACAAT
GGAGGGAAACAAGCATTGGAGACTGTCCAACGGCTCCTTCCCGTGTTGTGTCAAGCCCACGGTTTGACGC
CTGCACAAGTGGTCGCCATCGCCAACAACAACGGCGGTAAGCAGGCGCTGGAAACAGTACAGCGCCTGCT
GCCTGTACTGTGCCAGGATCATGGACTGACCCCAGACCAGGTAGTCGCAATCGCGAACAATAATGGGGGA
AAGCAAGCCCTGGAAACCGTGCAAAGGTTGTTGCCGGTCCTTTGTCAAGACCACGGCCTTACACCGGAGC
AAGTCGTGGCCATTGCATCCCACGACGGTGGCAAACAGGCTCTTGAGACGGTTCAGAGACTTCTCCCAGT
TCTCTGTCAAGCCCACGGGCTGACTCCCGATCAAGTTGTAGCGATTGCGTCGAACATTGGAGGGAAACAA
GCATTGGAGACTGTCCAACGGCTCCTTCCCGTGTTGTGTCAAGCCCACGGTTTGACGCCTGCACAAGTGG
TCGCCATCGCCAACAACAACGGCGGTAAGCAGGCGCTGGAAACAGTACAGCGCCTGCTGCCTGTACTGTG
CCAGGATCATGGACTGACCCCAGACCAGGTAGTCGCAATCGCGTCAAACGGAGGGGGAAAGCAAGCCCTG
GAAACCGTGCAAAGGTTGTTGCCGGTCCTTTGTCAAGACCACGGCCTTACACCGGAGCAAGTCGTGGCCA
TTGCAAGCAACATCGGTGGCAAACAGGCTCTTGAGACGGTTCAGAGACTTCTCCCAGTTCTCTGTCAAGC
CCACGGGCTGACACCCGAACAGGTGGTCGCCATTGCTAATAATAACGGAGGACGGCCAGCCTTGGAG
