>Addgene plasmid #49952 | SL543 | addgene partial sequence | sequence record 75984 | EF1a-F 5'-TCAAGCCTCAGACAGTGGTTC-3'
AGCGGCCGCCACCATGGCCCCCAAGAAGAAGAGGAAGGTGGGCATTCACCGCGGGGTACCTATGGTGGAC
TTGAGGACACTCGGTTATTCGCAACAGCAACAGGAGAAAATCAAGCCTAAGGTCAGGAGCACCGTCGCGC
AACACCACGAGGCGCTTGTGGGGCATGGCTTCACTCATGCGCATATTGTCGCGCTTTCACAGCACCCTGC
GGCGCTTGGGACGGTGGCTGTCAAATACCAAGATATGATTGCGGCCCTGCCCGAAGCCACGCACGAGGCA
ATTGTAGGGGTCGGTAAACAGTGGTCGGGAGCGCGAGCACTTGAGGCGCTGCTGACTGTGGCGGGTGAGC
TTAGGGGGCCTCCGCTCCAGCTCGACACCGGGCAGCTGCTGAAGATCGCGAAGAGAGGGGGAGTAACAGC
GGTAGAGGCAGTGCACGCCTGGCGCAATGCGCTCACCGGGGCCCCCTTGAACCTGACCCCAGACCAGGTA
GTCGCAATCGCGAACAATAATGGGGGAAAGCAAGCCCTGGAAACCGTGCAAAGGTTGTTGCCGGTCCTTT
GTCAAGACCACGGCCTTACACCGGAGCAAGTCGTGGCCATTGCAAGCAATGGGGGTGGCAAACAGGCTCT
TGAGACGGTTCAGAGACTTCTCCCAGTTCTCTGTCAAGCCCACGGGCTGACTCCCGATCAAGTTGTAGCG
ATTGCGTCCAACGGTGGAGGGAAACAAGCATTGGAGACTGTCCAACGGCTCCTTCCCGTGTTGTGTCAAG
CCCACGGTTTGACGCCTGCACAAGTGGTCGCCATCGCCAACAACAACGGCGGTAAGCAGGCGCTGGAAAC
AGTACAGCGCCTGCTGCCTGTACTGTGCCAGGATCATGGACTGACCCCAGACCAGGTAGTCGCAATCGCG
AACAATAATGGGGGAAAGCAAGCCCTGGAAACCGTGCAAAGGTTGTTGCCGGTCCTTT
